>Addgene plasmid #67081 | pCellFree_G03 GTF2H2D | addgene partial sequence | sequence record 119730 | EGFP-N 5'-CGTCGCCGTCCAGCTCGACCAG-3'
CTCGCCCTTGCTTGTGCCGTGGTGATGGTGGTGATGGTGGTGACCAGAGGTGCCCATGGTTTCACTTACG
TGTTTAATGTCTTTACAGACTTTATACATTACTGTCATGGTTAAATAAAATAAAATAAAATAAAATAAAA
TAAAATAAAATAAAATAAAATAAAATAAAATAAACTTAAGATGTCCCTATAGTGAGTCGTATTAGACGTC
AGGTGGCACTTTTCGGGGAAATGTGCGCGGAACCCCTATTTGTTTATTTTTCTAAATACATTCAAATATG
TATCCGCTCATGAGACAATAACCCTGATAAATGCTTCAATAATATTGAAAAAGGAAGAGTATGAGTATTC
AACATTTCCGTGTCGCCCTTATTCCCTTTTTTGCGGCATTTTGCCTTCCTGTTTTTGCTCACCCAGAAAC
GCTGGTGAAAGTAAAAGATGCTGAAGATCAGTTGGGTGCACGAGTGGGTTACATCGAACTGGATCTCAAC
AGCGGTAAGATCCTTGAGAGTTTTCGCCCCGAAGAACGTTTTCCAATGATGAGCACTTTTAAAGTTCTGC
TATGTGGCGCGGTATTATCCCGTATTGACGCCGGGCAAGAGCAACTCGGTCGCCGCATACACTATTCTCA
GAATGACTTGGTTGAGTACTCACCAGTCACAGAAAAGCATCTTACGGATGGCATGACAGTAAGAGAATTA
TGCAGTGCTGCCATAACCATGAGTGATAACACTGCGGCCAACTTACTTCTGACAACGATCGGAGGACCGA
AGGAGCTAACCGCTTTTTTGCACAACATGGGGGATCATGTAACTCGCCTTGATCGTTGGGAACCGGAGCT
GAATGAAGCCATACCAAACGACGAGCGTGACACCACGATGCCTGTAGCAATGGCAACAACGTTGCGCAAA
CTATTAACTGGCGAACTACTTACTCTAGCTTCCCGGCAACAATTAATAGACTGGATGGAGGCGGATAAAG
TTGCAGGACCACTTCTGCGCTCGGCCCTTCCGGCTGGCTGG
