>Addgene plasmid #67081 | pCellFree_G03 GTF2H2D | addgene partial sequence | sequence record 119731 | T7term 5'-GCTAGTTATTGCTCAGCGG-3'
TACCACGCGTACCCAACACACGGACACATGCACGAACACGCATGCAGAGAGATCATACATCATCTATAGA
GAAGTACACGTAAAAGTAAGACTCGCTCGTCTGCCAGCTACAACCGAGAAGGCGACGTGAAAGGAACAAG
AAAGGAGGAGGAGGGCGGCCGCTTACACCACTTTGTACAAGAAAGTTGGGCAAACACCTGAAGGAGCTGG
AATCTTATGAATACAGCCAGGGCAACAGTGTAGAGAATCATGAACAAAAACATCACAGTCCACACAGAAA
ACATTTTGGCACACAGCACAAACATAAACATGTTGGTCTTTCAATTCCCCCTGACATCCATAACAAAATC
TTTCTCCATTATATTCTTCTAGGGGAATTTCTTGAAAAGCATCCAAAGGAAACAAATGATGGTAAGACCG
TGCCAAGTGGGGAGCAGACACCAAAGTAAGACCACAGATTTTACATTCAACAGGTAGCTCACAGTACTTT
GCCCGACACTGTGGGCAGAAATAGCCTCCTAATGTAAGCCCTGGCTCAGTATTGCCATCCAAATGCGCCA
TGCTGAAAGAGGGTTTTGCATCCTGGTCAGATAAAGAAGCAATGGTGTGCTGAGGAAATCCCATACGAAT
AAGTGAGCATTCAGAACTTGAGCTAGCAGGAGGAGGACTAAGATGATGTGTGAGCAACTCTTTGTAATGG
CTTTCATCTAAAATAACATGGTACGTGCCACCAGTTTCACGAGCAAGTACAGTGCAAACGCGAACTTCTG
CAGACAATCCAATAACAGATACTCTAATTTTAGCTGCCTTTAGGGTCTTGATTAAATCATAAATATTAGA
TGGATCGCAAGTTGTAAGGCTGCTAAAGATGATTAGTACTTCTCGACTTGTATGTCCAGGCATGTGTTTT
AGAGTCTGCATAGCCATGCTTAGGGAATTATAAAGAGATGGCTCTCCATGGCAGGTCATATCCACAGCTT
CCTTCAAAGACGTTATATGTTTTCTTGGGTTTCCTGAAAGTTCAGTCAATTTTTCAGCTCTTTTACTCTT
AGTTACAATTATTCCAATCTGACTAA
