[The description below was written by a language model from this plasmid's Addgene catalogue record.]
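Description:
pCellFree_G03 GTF2H2D is a cell-free expression plasmid built on the pCellFree_G03 backbone, designed to serve as a template for in vitro transcription-translation reactions rather than for expression in living cells. It is propagated in E. coli as a high-copy plasmid under ampicillin selection. The record does not name the origin of replication, and no feature table is provided, so other backbone elements, such as any translation-enhancing leader sequence, cannot be confirmed from the available information.

The insert is human GTF2H2D, annotated as general transcription factor IIH subunit 2-like protein (Entrez gene GTF2H2C_2), introduced into the vector by Gateway recombination cloning. Transcription is driven by a T7 promoter, so T7 RNA polymerase must be supplied in the reaction to generate the mRNA that the lysate then translates. The backbone contributes two N-terminal elements, a His tag and EGFP, so the product is a His-EGFP-GTF2H2D fusion. The His tag permits affinity capture or detection of the product, while the EGFP moiety gives a fluorescent readout by which yield and integrity of the translated protein can be followed without purification. The listed sequencing primer sites, at the C-terminal end of EGFP and at the T7 terminator, are consistent with the open reading frame lying between the EGFP tag and a downstream T7 terminator.

The stated purpose of the construct is as a standard for cell-free expression benchmarking. It was deposited alongside a study comparing the performance of four cell-free protein expression systems, where such defined EGFP-tagged human open reading frames act as common test templates.
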