Addgene plasmid #67081: pCellFree_G03 GTF2H2D
Purpose: Standard for cell-free expression benchmarking.
Depositing lab: Kirill Alexandrov. Depositing organization: University of Queensland. Publication: Performance benchmarking of four cell-free protein expression systems. Gagoski D, Polinkovsky ME, Mureev S, Kunert A, Johnston W, Gambin Y, Alexandrov K. Biotechnol Bioeng. 2015 Aug 24. doi: 10.1002/bit.25814. PubMed 26301602.
Backbone
  Vector backbone: pCellFree_G03
  Vector type: Cell-free expression
Growth in bacteria
  Bacterial resistance: Ampicillin, 100 μg/mL
  Growth temperature: 37°C
  Growth strain: DH5alpha
  Copy number: High Copy
Gene/Insert
  Gene/Insert name: GTF2H2D (alt name: General transcription factor IIH subunit 2-like protein)
  Species: H. sapiens (human)
  Entrez Gene: GTF2H2C_2 (a.k.a. GTF2H2D)
  Promoter: T7
  Tag / fusion protein: His (N terminal on backbone); EGFP (N terminal on backbone)
  Cloning method: Gateway Cloning
  Sequencing primers: 5′ EGFP-C; 3′ T7 terminal
Terms and licenses: Academic/Nonprofit Terms; Industry Terms: Not Available to Industry
How to cite: pCellFree_G03 GTF2H2D was a gift from Kirill Alexandrov (Addgene plasmid # 67081 ; http://n2t.net/addgene:67081 ; RRID:Addgene_67081)
